>Addgene plasmid #179803 | pPOTv6-puro-3Myc:mNG:3Myc | addgene full sequence | sequence record 355419 | Addgene NGS Result
GGGCGAATTGGGCCCGTATAATGCAGACCTGCTGCAAGCTAGGGGCACAGCAAGGTCTTCTGAAATTCAT
GTTTTTTTTTTTTTTACTCTGCATTGCAGTCTCCGCTCTTATTTAGTTTTGCTTTACGTAAGGTCTCGTT
GCTGCCATAAAATAAGCTCTAGTGGAATTCATGACTGAATACAAGCCAACGGTTCGTCTTGCTACGCGAG
ACGATGTGCCGCGGGCCGTACGGACGCTGGCTGCTGCGTTCGCTGATTATCCCGCCACCCGACATACGGT
TGACCCAGATCGACACATTGAGCGAGTCACAGAACTTCAAGAGTTATTCTTAACACGGGTGGGCTTGGAC
ATTGGTAAGGTTTGGGTTGCGGACGATGGCGCGGCTGTTGCGGTGTGGACGACGCCAGAGTCAGTCGAAG
CGGGCGCAGTGTTTGCTGAGATCGGTCCCCGAATGGCGGAGCTTAGCGGGTCATGCCTCGCTGCACAACA
GCAGATGGAAGGTCTGTTGGCACCACATAGACCTAAGGAGCCGGCTTGGTTCTTAGCGACAGTTGGCGTC
AGTCCGGACCACCAAGGTAAGGGGCTGGGTTCAGCGGTTGTTCTTCCAGGAGTAGAGGCTGCGGAAAGGG
CAGGTGTGCCGGCGTTCCTTGAAACGTCTGCACCACGTAACCTTCCTTTTTACGAGAGATTGGGGTTTAC
AGTAACAGCAGATGTTGAAGTGCCTGAAGGGCCGAGGACATGGTGCATGACACGTAAGCCGGGAGCCTAA
CCATGGTGCCCATTTAGTTGGCCTTTCCCTTGTCTCGTGTCTTTTCCGTGGAAAGGTTCCCGGAGTAATC
TGATGGCACAGCAGGGAGGTGCGCCTGCAGGTTGGTTAGGAAGGGGGGATGATGTAAAAGAAGAAAATGG
GGGGATTCGAGCCCCACGCGTTGCTCAAGCTGTGTAGCGCAGGCGTTTCCTTACATATTTCTCTAACAGG
CACGGAAGCCTAACAAATACACTTGGCTTATTTTTTTGCCCCCTCATGTCTTGTACAAATATTTGCGATA
GCTTAGCTATCAGCCACATTAATCAAACAAGTATACCAACAAGCCCGAAAACAGAAACTCAACTGCAACG
GGTACCTATGGGTTCTGGTAGTGGTTCCGGTTCCGGTTCTGAGCAGAAGCTGATAAGTGAAGAAGACTTG
GGCTCCGAGCAAAAGCTGATTTCGGAAGAGGATCTGGGCTCTGAGCAGAAGCTGATTTCTGAAGAGGATC
TTAAGCTTGTCTCGAAAGGTGAGGAAGACAATATGGCCAGCTTGCCAGCAACGCACGAGCTTCATATATT
TGGGTCGATCAACGGTGTGGATTTCGACATGGTGGGTCAAGGCACAGGTAATCCTAATGACGGGTATGAA
GAACTCAATTTGAAGAGCACTAAGGGAGATCTCCAGTTTTCCCCGTGGATTCTTGTGCCGCATATTGGTT
ATGGTTTTCATCAGTACTTACCATACCCCGATGGAATGTCGCCCTTCCAAGCAGCTATGGTGGACGGCTC
GGGGTATCAAGTACATCGCACCATGCAATTTGAGGACGGAGCATCCCTCACCGTAAACTACCGCTATACG
TATGAGGGGAGCCACATAAAAGGTGAGGCTCAAGTTAAAGGCACAGGCTTCCCAGCTGACGGCCCGGTCA
TGACCAATTCATTAACCGCTGCTGATTGGTGCCGTTCTAAGAAGACCTACCCTAACGACAAGACGATCAT
TAGTACTTTTAAGTGGAGTTATACCACAGGAAACGGAAAGCGGTATCGAAGCACTGCTCGAACAACCTAC
ACATTTGCGAAGCCAATGGCCGCGAACTACTTGAAGAACCAGCCAATGTATGTGTTTCGAAAAACGGAAC
TGAAGCATTCGAAAACCGAGCTTAATTTTAAAGAGTGGCAGAAGGCGTTTACAGACGTGATGGGGATGGA
CGAATTGTATAAGGGATCCGAGCAGAAGCTGATAAGCGAGGAAGACCTGGGTAGTGAACAGAAGCTGATC
TCAGAAGAGGACCTTGGCTCAGAACAAAAACTCATCTCAGAGGAAGATCTTGGATCAGGATCTGGATCAG
GATCGGGTAGTTAAGAGCTCCGCTGCGCTTAAATGTCTTTCATTATAATCAATGTATAACCTTTATGTAG
TATTTCAATCTATGCCGCTGTGTACGTGCACTGCGGTGCCTATCCTTCGGCATTAGAGAGTCACTGTTTG
TGTAGATCGTAGCTGCATGTCTGACATCTGGTTCATTAGTGCCGTTTTGAGTCTGCACTGTTGTGCAACT
TGATATTCATCACTGCACACCAACCGTGTGTTTCCTCCTTTGGGTGCACCCTTTAATCCTTGTCTTCTCC
TTTTTTGTCTCTTTCCCCCTCGAAAAGGTGTCAAACTACTGCCGCATAAACTACGGTTATCCCAAATTTA
AGAGAAAGCAATAAAGCATCAGCTAGCATGACTGAATACAAGCCAACGGTTCGTCTTGCTACGCGAGACG
ATGTGCCGCGGGCCGTACGGACGCTGGCTGCTGCGTTCGCTGATTATCCCGCCACCCGACATACGGTTGA
CCCAGATCGACACATTGAGCGAGTCACAGAACTTCAAGAGTTATTCTTAACACGGGTGGGCTTGGACATT
GGTAAGGTTTGGGTTGCGGACGATGGCGCGGCTGTTGCGGTGTGGACGACGCCAGAGTCAGTCGAAGCGG
GCGCAGTGTTTGCTGAGATCGGTCCCCGAATGGCGGAGCTTAGCGGGTCACGCCTCGCTGCACAACAGCA
GATGGAAGGTCTGTTGGCACCACATAGACCTAAGGAGCCGGCTTGGTTCTTAGCGACAGTTGGCGTCAGT
CCGGACCACCAAGGTAAGGGGCTGGGTTCAGCGGTTGTTCTTCCAGGAGTAGAGGCTGCGGAAAGGGCAG
GTGTGCCGGCGTTCCTTGAAACGTCTGCACCACGTAACCTTCCTTTTTACGAGAGATTGGGGTTTACAGT
AACAGCAGATGTTGAAGTGCCTGAAGGGCCGAGGACATGGTGCATGACACGTAAGCCGGGAGCCTAACTC
GAGTGCCCATTTAGTTGGCTTTTCCCTTGTCTCGTGTCTTTTCCGTGGAAAGGTTCCCGGAGTAATCTGA
TGGCACAGCAGGGAGGTGCGCCTGCAGGTTGGTTAGGAAGGGGGGATGATGTAAAAGAAGAAAATGGGGG
GATTCGAGCCCCGCACAGGTCTCTCAAATTGGATGCATAGCTTGAGTATTCTATAGTGTCACCTAAATAG
CTTGGCGTAATCATGGTCATAGCTGTTTCCTGTGTGAAATTGTTATCCGCTCACAATTCCACACAACATA
CGAGCCGGAAGCATAAAGTGTAAAGCCTGGGGTGCCTAATGAGTGAGCTAACTCACATTAATTGCGTTGC
GCTCACTGCCCGCTTTCCAGTCGGGAAACCTGTCGTGCCAGCTGCATTAATGAATCGGCCAACGCGCGGG
GAGAGGCGGTTTGCGTATTGGGCGCTCTTCCGCTTCCTCGCTCACTGACTCGCTGCGCTCGGTCGTTCGG
CTGCGGCGAGCGGTATCAGCTCACTCAAAGGCGGTAATACGGTTATCCACAGAATCAGGGGATAACGCAG
GAAAGAACATGTGAGCAAAAGGCCAGCAAAAGGCCAGGAACCGTAAAAAGGCCGCGTTGCTGGCGTTTTT
CCATAGGCTCCGCCCCCCTGACGAGCATCACAAAAATCGACGCTCAAGTCAGAGGTGGCGAAACCCGACA
GGACTATAAAGATACCAGGCGTTTCCCCCTGGAAGCTCCCTCGTGCGCTCTCCTGTTCCGACCCTGCCGC
TTACCGGATACCTGTCCGCCTTTCTCCCTTCGGGAAGCGTGGCGCTTTCTCATAGCTCACGCTGTAGGTA
TCTCAGTTCGGTGTAGGTCGTTCGCTCCAAGCTGGGCTGTGTGCACGAACCCCCCGTTCAGCCCGACCGC
TGCGCCTTATCCGGTAACTATCGTCTTGAGTCCAACCCGGTAAGACACGACTTATCGCCACTGGCAGCAG
CCACTGGTAACAGGATTAGCAGAGCGAGGTATGTAGGCGGTGCTACAGAGTTCTTGAAGTGGTGGCCTAA
CTACGGCTACACTAGAAGAACAGTATTTGGTATCTGCGCTCTGCTGAAGCCAGTTACCTTCGGAAAAAGA
GTTGGTAGCTCTTGATCCGGCAAACAAACCACCGCTGGTAGCGGTGGTTTTTTTGTTTGCAAGCAGCAGA
TTACGCGCAGAAAAAAAGGATCTCAAGAAGATCCTTTGATCTTTTCTACGGGGTCTGACGCTCAGTGGAA
CGAAAACTCACGTTAAGGGATTTTGGTCATGAGATTATCAAAAAGGATCTTCACCTAGATCCTTTTAAAT
TAAAAATGAAGTTTTAAATCAATCTAAAGTATATATGAGTAAACTTGGTCTGACAGTTACCAATGCTTAA
TCAGTGAGGCACCTATCTCAGCGATCTGTCTATTTCGTTCATCCATAGTTGCCTGACTCCCCGTCGTGTA
GATAATTACGATACGGGAGGGCTTACCATCTGGCCCCAGTGCTGCAATGATACCGCGAGACCCACGCTCA
CCGGCTCCAGATTTATCAGCAATAAACCAGCCAGCCGGAAGGGCCGAGCGCAGAAGTGGTCCTGCAACTT
TATCCGCCTCCATCCAGTCTATTAATTGTTGCCGGGAAGCTAGAGTAAGTAGTTCGCCAGTTAATAGTTT
GCGCAACGTTGTTGCCATTGCTACAGGCATCGTGGTGTCACGCTCGTCGTTTGGTATGGCTTCATTCAGC
TCCGGTTCCCAACGATCAAGGCGAGTTACATGATCCCCCATGTTGTGCAAAAAAGCGGTTAGCTCCTTCG
GTCCTCCGATCGTTGTCAGAAGTAAGTTGGCCGCAGTGTTATCACTCATGGTTATGGCAGCACTGCATAA
TTCTCTTACTGTCATGCCATCCGTAAGATGCTTTTCTGTGACTGGTGAGTACTCAACCAAGTCATTCTGA
GAATAGTGTATGCGGCGACCGAGTTGCTCTTGCCCGGCGTCAATACGGGATAATACCGCGCCACATAGCA
GAACTTTAAAAGTGCTCATCATTGGAAAACGTTCTTCGGGGCGAAAACTCTCAAGGATCTTACCGCTGTT
GAGATCCAGTTCGATGTAACCCACTCGTGCACCCAACTGATCTTCAGCATCTTTTACTTTCACCAGCGTT
TCTGGGTGAGCAAAAACAGGAAGGCAAAATGCCGCAAAAAAGGGAATAAGGGCGACACGGAAATGTTGAA
TACTCATACTCTTCCTTTTTCAATATTATTGAAGCATTTATCAGGGTTATTGTCTCATGAGCGGATACAT
ATTTGAATGTATTTAGAAAAATAAACAAATAGGGGTTCCGCGCACATTTCCCCGAAAAGTGCCACCTGAT
GCGGTGTGAAATACCGCACAGATGCGTAAGGAGAAAATACCGCATCAGGAAATTGTAAGCGTTAATATTT
TGTTAAAATTCGCGTTAAATTTTTGTTAAATCAGCTCATTTTTTAACCAATAGGCCGAAATCGGCAAAAT
CCCTTATAAATCAAAAGAATAGACCGAGATAGGGT
[37 nt withheld, positions 5636-5672]
AAAGAACGTGGACTCCAACGTCAAAGG
[49 nt withheld, positions 5700-5748]
T
[91 nt withheld, positions 5750-5840]
G
[98 nt withheld, positions 5842-5939]
ACTTAATGCGCCGCTACAGGGCGCGTCCATTCGCCATTCAGGCTGCGCAACTGTTGGGAAGGGCGATCGG
TGCGGGCCTCTTCGCTATTACGCCAGCTGGCGAAAGGGGGATGTGCTGCAAGGCGATTAAGTTGGGTAAC
GCCAGGGTTTTCCCAGTCACGACGTTGTAAAACGACGGCCAGTGAATTGTAATACGACTCACTATA
Features (pLannotate 1.2.2; 15 found; start..end, strand, type, name):
    171..767     +  CDS            pac: PUAC_STRAD - Protein predicted: Swiss-Prot protein existence level 4. Detoxification of puromycin. From Streptomyces alboniger.
   1266..1973    +  CDS            mNeonGreen: mNeonGreen is a basic (constitutively fluorescent) green/yellow fluorescent protein published in 2013, derived from Branchiostoma lanceolatum. It is reported to be a very rapidly-maturing monomer with moderate acid sensitivity.
   2478..3074    +  CDS            pac: PUAC_STRAD - Protein predicted: Swiss-Prot protein existence level 4. Detoxification of puromycin. From Streptomyces alboniger.
   3270..3288    -  promoter       SP6 promoter: promoter for bacteriophage SP6 RNA polymerase
   3330..3346    -  protein_bind   lac operator: The lac repressor binds to the lac operator to inhibit transcription in E. coli. This inhibition can be relieved by adding lactose or isopropyl-β-D-thiogalactopyranoside (IPTG). lac repressor encoded by lacI
   3354..3384    -  promoter       lac promoter: promoter for the E. coli lac operon
   3399..3420    -  protein_bind   CAP binding site: CAP binding activates transcription in the presence of cAMP. E. coli catabolite activator protein
   3433..3525    -  CDS            lacI (fragment): lac repressor; lacI; The lac repressor binds to the lac operator to inhibit transcription in E. coli. This inhibition can be relieved by adding lactose or isopropyl-β-D-thiogalactopyranoside (IPTG).
   3708..4296    -  rep_origin     ori: high-copy-number ColE1/pMB1/pBR322/pUC origin of replication
   4467..5327    -  CDS            AmpR: β-lactamase; bla; confers resistance to ampicillin, carbenicillin, and related antibiotics
   5328..5432    -  promoter       AmpR promoter: bla
   5459..5509    +  misc_feature   bom (fragment): basis of mobility region from pBR322
   5510..5965    -  rep_origin     f1 ori (sequence partly withheld): f1 bacteriophage origin of replication; arrow indicates direction of (+) strand synthesis
   5969..6126    -  CDS            lacZα (fragment): LacZα fragment of β-galactosidase; lacZ fragment
   6129..2       +  promoter       T7 promoter (across the origin): promoter for bacteriophage T7 RNA polymerase
