[The description below was written by a language model from this plasmid's Addgene catalogue record and pLannotate feature annotations shown in this document.]
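Description:
pPOTv6-puro-3Myc:mNG:3Myc is a PCR-only tagging (pPOT) template plasmid for endogenous gene tagging in Trypanosoma brucei. It is not designed to express anything as an intact plasmid in the parasite. Instead, it serves as a PCR template, and in this type of system the amplified tag-plus-marker cassettes typically carry primer-encoded homology arms that direct integration at a chosen locus. In E. coli it is maintained at high copy through a ColE1/pUC-type origin and selected with ampicillin via the β-lactamase gene. The backbone also carries an f1 origin, fragments of lacZα and lacI, lac promoter/operator elements, and flanking T7 and SP6 phage promoters. These appear to be remnants of a standard cloning vector rather than functional parts of the tagging cassette.

The payload is the bright, fast-maturing monomeric green/yellow fluorescent protein mNeonGreen, cloned between retained HindIII and BamHI sites. According to the construct name, it is flanked on each side by a triple Myc epitope, although the Myc repeats are not annotated in the feature table. Two copies of the puromycin N-acetyltransferase gene (pac) are annotated, one upstream and one downstream of mNeonGreen. This arrangement is consistent with a single template yielding either a marker–tag amplicon for N-terminal tagging or a tag–marker amplicon for C-terminal tagging, with puromycin selection in either case. The promoter is recorded as "read through", which suggests that expression after integration depends on transcription running through the targeted locus. The intergenic RNA-processing sequences that would lie between the tag and the markers are not annotated. The resulting fusions are suited to localising proteins expressed from their native locus by fluorescence, and the Myc epitopes should allow antibody-based detection.
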