Addgene plasmid #179803: pPOTv6-puro-3Myc:mNG:3Myc
Purpose: Trypanosoma brucei PCR only tagging (pPOT) vector for endogenous gene tagging
Depositing lab: Samuel Dean & Keith Gull. Depositing organization: University of Oxford. Publication: A comprehensive toolkit for protein localization and functional analysis in trypanosomatids. Paterou A, Saez Conde J, Tyc J, Sunter JD, Vaughan S, Gull K, Dean S. Open Biol. 2025 Apr;15(4):240361. doi: 10.1098/rsob.240361. Epub 2025 Apr 2. PubMed 40169015.
Backbone
  Vector backbone: pPOT
  Vector type: Unspecified
Growth in bacteria
  Bacterial resistance: Ampicillin, 100 μg/mL
  Growth temperature: 37°C
  Growth strain: NEB Stable
  Copy number: High Copy
Gene/Insert
  Gene/Insert name: mNG
  Species: Synthetic
  Promoter: read through
  Cloning method: Restriction Enzyme; 5′ cloning site HindIII (not destroyed); 3′ cloning site BamHI (not destroyed)
  Sequencing primers: 5′ cTATGGGTTCTGGTAGTG; 3′ cTTAACTACCCGATCCTG
Terms and licenses: Academic/Nonprofit Terms; Industry Terms: Not Available to Industry
Depositor comments: Please visit https://doi.org/10.1101/2023.04.21.537815 for bioRxiv preprint.
How to cite: pPOTv6-puro-3Myc:mNG:3Myc was a gift from Samuel Dean & Keith Gull (Addgene plasmid # 179803 ; http://n2t.net/addgene:179803 ; RRID:Addgene_179803)
